>Addgene plasmid #207825 | pCW57.1-ZNF746 | addgene full sequence | sequence record 416626 | Addgene NGS Result
TCGAGTTTACTCCCTATCAGTGATAGAGAACGTATGTCGAGTTTACTCCCTATCAGTGATAGAGAACGTA
TGTCGAGTTTACTCCCTATCAGTGATAGAGAACGTATGTCGAGTTTATCCCTATCAGTGATAGAGAACGT
ATGTCGAGTTTACTCCCTATCAGTGATAGAGAACGTATGTCGAGGTAGGCGTGTACGGTGGGAGGCCTAT
ATAAGCAGAGCTCGTTTAGTGAACCGTCAGATCGCCTGGAGAATTGGCTAGCATCAACAAGTTTGTACAA
AAAAGTTGGCATGGCCGAGGCGGTCGCGGCTCCGATTTCTCCGTGGACGATGGCAGCCACGATTCAGGCC
ATGGAGAGGAAGATTGAATCGCAGGCTGCTCGCCTGCTTTCCCTAGAAGGTCGAACCGGGATGGCCGAGA
AGAAGCTGGCTGATTGCGAGAAGACAGCTGTGGAGTTCGGGAACCAGCTGGAGGGCAAGTGGGCCGTGCT
GGGGACCCTGCTGCAGGAGTACGGGCTGCTGCAGAGGCGGCTGGAGAACGTGGAGAACCTGCTGCGCAAC
AGGAACTTCTGGATCCTGCGGCTGCCCCCGGGCAGCAAGGGGGAGTCCCCTAAGGAGTGGGGCAAGCTGG
AGGACTGGCAGAAGGAGCTCTACAAGCACGTGATGAGGGGCAACTACGAGACGCTGGTCTCCCTGGACTA
CGCCATCTCCAAGCCCGAGGTCCTCTCCCAGATTGAACAAGGGAAGGAGCCCTGCAACTGGCGCCGCCCT
GGCCCCAAGATTCCAGATGTTCCTGTGGACCCCAGTCCAGGCTCGGGGCCCCCAGTTCCCGCCCCAGACC
TCTTGATGCAGATCAAGCAGGAGGGTGAGCTCCAGCTCCAGGAGCAGCAGGCCCTGGGCGTGGAGGCGTG
GGCAGCCGGGCAGCCAGATATTGGGGAGGAGCCCTGGGGCCTCAGCCAGCTGGATTCCGGAGCAGGAGAC
ATCTCCACGGATGCCACCTCTGGTGTCCATTCCAACTTTTCCACCACCATCCCGCCCACCTCCTGGCAAA
CGGATCTCCCTCCCCACCATCCCTCTTCAGCATGCTCGGACGGGACCCTGAAGCTCAACACAGCAGCCTC
CACGGAAGCAGATGTAAAAATTGTAATAAAAACAGAAGTCCAGGAAGAGGAGGTGGTGGCCACACCCGTA
CATCCTACTGACCTAGAGGCTCACGGGACCCTGTTTGGACCAGGCCAAGCCACACGGTTCTTCCCTAGTC
CTGCCCAGGAAGGAGCCTGGGAAAGCCAGGGCAGCTCCTTCCCCAGCCAGGACCCTGTGCTGGGGCTGCG
AGAGCCCGCCCGGCCTGAGAGGGACATGGGTGAGCTCAGTCCTGCTGTGGCCCAGGAGGAGACCCCTCCT
GGGGACTGGCTCTTCGGAGGGGTCCGGTGGGGCTGGAATTTCCGGTGTAAACCGCCAGTGGGCCTGAACC
CGAGGACGGGGCCCGAGGGGCTTCCTTACTCCTCCCCGGACAACGGAGAGGCCATCTTGGACCCCAGCCA
GGCCCCAAGGCCATTCAACGAACCCTGTAAATACCCTGGCCGGACCAAAGGCTTTGGCCACAAGCCAGGG
CTGAAGAAGCACCCCGCGGCGCCCCCCGGGGGCCGGCCCTTCACCTGCGCCACGTGTGGGAAGAGCTTCC
AGCTGCAAGTCAGCCTGAGCGCGCACCAGCGCAGCTGTGGGGCGCCCGACGGGTCGGGCCCGGGCACAGG
CGGTGGCGGCAGCGGCAGTGGCGGCGGCGGTGGCGGCAGCGGTGGGGGCAGCGCACGGGATGGCAGCGCC
CTTCGGTGTGGGGAGTGCGGCCGTTGCTTCACGCGCCCCGCGCACCTCATCCGCCATCGCATGCTGCACA
CCGGCGAGCGGCCCTTCCCCTGCACCGAGTGTGAGAAGCGCTTCACCGAACGCTCCAAGCTCATCGACCA
CTACCGAACGCACACGGGCGTGCGGCCCTTCACCTGCACCGTCTGCGGCAAAAGCTTCATCCGCAAGGAC
CACCTCCGCAAGCACCAGCGCAACCATGCAGCGGGCGCCAAGACCCCGGCCCGAGGCCAGCCACTCCCGA
CGCCGCCCGCACCTCCTGATCCCTTCAAGAGCCCCGCCTCCAAAGGACCTTTGGCCTCCACAGACCTTGT
GACCGACTGGACTTGTGGCCTCAGCGTCCTGGGACCCACCGATGGCGGGGACATGTGACCAACTTTCTTG
TACAAAGTGGTTTAGTAATGAACCGGTCCACCACCACCACCACCACTAAGGATCCGGGGTTGGGGTTGCG
CCTTTTCCAAGGCAGCCCTGGGTTTGCGCAGGGACGCGGCTGCTCTGGGCGTGGTTCCGGGAAACGCAGC
GGCGCCGACCCTGGGTCTCGCACATTCTTCACGTCCGTTCGCAGCGTCACCCGGATCTTCGCCGCTACCC
TTGTGGGCCCCCCGGCGACGCTTCCTGCTCCGCCCCTAAGTCGGGAAGGTTCCTTGCGGTTCGCGGCGTG
CCGGACGTGACAAACGGAAGCCGCACGTCTCACTAGTACCCTCGCAGACGGACAGCGCCAGGGAGCAATG
GCAGCGCGCCGACCGCGATGGGCTGTGGCCAATAGCGGCTGCTCAGCAGGGCGCGCCGAGAGCAGCGGCC
GGGAAGGGGCGGTGCGGGAGGCGGGGTGTGGGGCGGTAGTGTGGGCCCTGTTCCTGCCCGCGCGGTGTTC
CGCATTCTGCAAGCCTCCGGAGCGCACGTCGGCAGTCGGCTCCCTCGTTGACCGAATCACCGACCTCTCT
CCCCAGCAATTCACCATGACCGAGTACAAGCCCACGGTGCGCCTCGCCACCCGCGACGACGTCCCCAGGG
CCGTACGCACCCTCGCCGCCGCGTTCGCCGACTACCCCGCCACGCGCCACACCGTCGATCCGGACCGCCA
CATCGAGCGGGTCACCGAGCTGCAAGAACTCTTCCTCACGCGCGTCGGGCTCGACATCGGCAAGGTGTGG
GTCGCGGACGACGGCGCCGCGGTGGCGGTCTGGACCACGCCGGAGAGCGTCGAAGCGGGGGCGGTGTTCG
CCGAGATCGGCCCGCGCATGGCCGAGTTGAGCGGTTCCCGGCTGGCCGCGCAGCAACAGATGGAAGGCCT
CCTGGCGCCGCACCGGCCCAAGGAGCCCGCGTGGTTCCTGGCCACCGTCGGCGTCTCGCCCGACCACCAG
GGCAAGGGTCTGGGCAGCGCCGTCGTGCTCCCCGGAGTGGAGGCGGCCGAGCGCGCCGGGGTGCCCGCCT
TCCTGGAGACCTCCGCGCCCCGCAACCTCCCCTTCTACGAGCGGCTCGGCTTCACCGTCACCGCCGACGT
CGAGGTGCCCGAAGGACCGCGCACCTGGTGCATGACCCGCAAGCCCGGTGCCGAAGGTAGAGGTTCTCTC
CTCACTTGTGGTGATGTTGAAGAAAACCCTGGTCCAATGTCTAGACTGGACAAGAGCAAAGTCATAAACG
GAGCTCTGGAATTACTCAATGGTGTCGGTATCGAAGGCCTGACGACAAGGAAACTCGCTCAAAAGCTGGG
AGTTGAGCAGCCTACCCTGTACTGGCACGTGAAGAACAAGCGGGCCCTGCTCGATGCCCTGCCAATCGAG
ATGCTGGACAGGCATCATACCCACTTCTGCCCCCTGGAAGGCGAGTCATGGCAAGACTTTCTGCGGAACA
ACGCCAAGTCATACCGCTGTGCTCTCCTCTCACATCGCGACGGGGCTAAAGTGCATCTCGGCACCCGCCC
AACAGAGAAACAGTACGAAACCCTGGAAAATCAGCTCGCGTTCCTGTGTCAGCAAGGCTTCTCCCTGGAG
AACGCACTGTACGCTCTGTCCGCCGTGGGCCACTTTACACTGGGCTGCGTATTGGAGGAACAGGAGCATC
AAGTAGCAAAAGAGGAAAGAGAGACACCTACCACCGATTCTATGCCCCCACTTCTGAGACAAGCAATTGA
GCTGTTCGACCGGCAGGGAGCCGAACCTGCCTTCCTTTTCGGCCTGGAACTAATCATATGTGGCCTGGAG
AAACAGCTAAAGTGCGAAAGCGGCGGGCCGACCGACGCCCTTGACGATTTTGACTTAGACATGCTCCCAG
CCGATGCCCTTGACGACTTTGACCTTGATATGCTGCCTGCTGACGCTCTTGACGATTTTGACCTTGACAT
GCTCCCCGGGTAACTAAGTAAGGATCGATCCAAGATATCGTATTCTTAACTATGTTGCTCCTTTTACGCT
ATGTGGATACGCTGCTTTAATGCCTTTGTATCATGCTATTGCTTCCCGTATGGCTTTCATTTTCTCCTCC
TTGTATAAATCCTGGTTGCTGTCTCTTTATGAGGAGTTGTGGCCCGTTGTCAGGCAACGTGGCGTGGTGT
GCACTGTGTTTGCTGACGCAACCCCCACTGGTTGGGGCATTGCCACCACCTGTCAGCTCCTTTCCGGGAC
TTTCGCTTTCCCCCTCCCTATTGCCACGGCGGAACTCATCGCCGCCTGCCTTGCCCGCTGCTGGACAGGG
GCTCGGCTGTTGGGCACTGACAATTCCGTGGTGTTGTCGGGGAAGCTGACGTCCTTTCCATGGCTGCTCG
CCTGTGTTGCCACCTGGATTCTGCGCGGGACGTCCTTCTGCTACGTCCCTTCGGCCCTCAATCCAGCGGA
CCTTCCTTCCCGCGGCCTGCTGCCGGCTCTGCGGCCTCTTCCGCGTCTTCGCCTTCGCCCTCAGACGAGT
CGGATCTCCCTTTGGGCCGCCTCCCCGCCTGTTTCGCCTCGGCGTCCGGACTAGAGGTACCTTTAAGACC
AATGACTTACAAGGCAGCTGTAGATCTTAGCCACTTTTTAAAAGAAAAGGGGGGACTGGAAGGGCTAATT
CACTCCCAACGAAGACAAGATCTGCTTTTTGCTTGTACTGGGTCTCTCTGGTTAGACCAGATCTGAGCCT
GGGAGCTCTCTGGCTAACTAGGGAACCCACTGCTTAAGCCTCAATAAAGCTTGCCTTGAGTGCTTCAAGT
AGTGTGTGCCCGTCTGTTGTGTGACTCTGGTAACTAGAGATCCCTCAGACCCTTTTAGTCAGTGTGGAAA
ATCTCTAGCAGTAGTAGTTCATGTCATCTTATTATTCAGTATTTATAACTTGCAAAGAAATGAATATCAG
AGAGTGAGAGGAACTTGTTTATTGCAGCTTATAATGGTTACAAATAAAGCAATAGCATCACAAATTTCAC
AAATAAAGCATTTTTTTCACTGCATTCTAGTTGTGGTTTGTCCAAACTCATCAATGTATCTTATCATGTC
TGGCTCTAGCTATCCCGCCCCTAACTCCGCCCATCCCGCCCCTAACTCCGCCCAGTTCCGCCCATTCTCC
GCCCCATGGCTGACTAATTTTTTTTATTTATGCAGAGGCCGAGGCCGCCTCGGCCTCTGAGCTATTCCAG
AAGTAGTGAGGAGGCTTTTTTGGAGGCCTTTCAAATATGTATCCGCTCATGAGACAATAACCCTGATAAA
TGCTTCAATAATATTGAAAAAGGAAGAGTATGAGTATTCAACATTTCCGTGTCGCCCTTATTCCCTTTTT
TGCGGCATTTTGCCTTCCTGTTTTTGCTCACCCAGAAACGCTGGTGAAAGTAAAAGATGCTGAAGATCAG
TTGGGTGCACGAGTGGGTTACATCGAACTGGATCTCAACAGCGGTAAGATCCTTGAGAGTTTTCGCCCCG
AAGAACGTTTTCCAATGATGAGCACTTTTAAAGTTCTGCTATGTGGCGCGGTATTATCCCGTATTGACGC
CGGGCAAGAGCAACTCGGTCGCCGCATACACTATTCTCAGAATGACTTGGTTGAGTACTCACCAGTCACA
GAAAAGCATCTTACGGATGGCATGACAGTAAGAGAATTATGCAGTGCTGCCATAACCATGAGTGATAACA
CTGCGGCCAACTTACTTCTGACAACGATCGGAGGACCGAAGGAGCTAACCGCTTTTTTGCACAACATGGG
GGATCATGTAACTCGCCTTGATCGTTGGGAACCGGAGCTGAATGAAGCCATACCAAACGACGAGCGTGAC
ACCACGATGCCTGTAGCAATGGCAACAACGTTGCGCAAACTATTAACTGGCGAACTACTTACTCTAGCTT
CCCGGCAACAATTAATAGACTGGATGGAGGCGGATAAAGTTGCAGGACCACTTCTGCGCTCGGCCCTTCC
GGCTGGCTGGTTTATTGCTGATAAATCTGGAGCCGGTGAGCGTGGGTCTCGCGGTATCATTGCAGCACTG
GGGCCAGATGGTAAGCCCTCCCGTATCGTAGTTATCTACACGACGGGGAGTCAGGCAACTATGGATGAAC
GAAATAGACAGATCGCTGAGATAGGTGCCTCACTGATTAAGCATTGGTAACTGTCAGACCAAGTTTACTC
ATATATACTTTAGATTGATTTAAAACTTCATTTTTAATTTAAAAGGATCTAGGTGAAGATCCTTTTTGAT
AATCTCATGACCAAAATCCCTTAACGTGAGTTTTCGTTCCACTGAGCGTCAGACCCCGTAGAAAAGATCA
AAGGATCTTCTTGAGATCCTTTTTTTCTGCGCGTAATCTGCTGCTTGCAAACAAAAAAACCACCGCTACC
AGCGGTGGTTTGTTTGCCGGATCAAGAGCTACCAACTCTTTTTCCGAAGGTAACTGGCTTCAGCAGAGCG
CAGATACCAAATACTGTTCTTCTAGTGTAGCCGTAGTTAGGCCACCACTTCAAGAACTCTGTAGCACCGC
CTACATACCTCGCTCTGCTAATCCTGTTACCAGTGGCTGCTGCCAGTGGCGATAAGTCGTGTCTTACCGG
GTTGGACTCAAGACGATAGTTACCGGATAAGGCGCAGCGGTCGGGCTGAACGGGGGGTTCGTGCACACAG
CCCAGCTTGGAGCGAACGACCTACACCGAACTGAGATACCTACAGCGTGAGCTATGAGAAAGCGCCACGC
TTCCCGAAGGGAGAAAGGCGGACAGGTATCCGGTAAGCGGCAGGGTCGGAACAGGAGAGCGCACGAGGGA
GCTTCCAGGGGGAAACGCCTGGTATCTTTATAGTCCTGTCGGGTTTCGCCACCTCTGACTTGAGCGTCGA
TTTTTGTGATGCTCGTCAGGGGGGCGGAGCCTATGGAAAAACGCCAGCAACGCGGCCTTTTTACGGTTCC
TGGCCTTTTGCTGGCCTTTTGCTCACATGTTCTTTCCTGCGTTATCCCCTGATTCTGTGGATAACCGTAT
TACCGCCTTTGAGTGAGCTGATACCGCTCGCCGCAGCCGAACGACCGAGCGCAGCGAGTCAGTGAGCGAG
GAAGCGGAAGAGCGCCCAATACGCAAACCGCCTCTCCCCGCGCGTTGGCCGATTCATTAATGCAGCTGGC
ACGACAGGTTTCCCGACTGGAAAGCGGGCAGTGAGCGCAACGCAATTAATGTGAGTTAGCTCACTCATTA
GGCACCCCAGGCTTTACACTTTATGCTTCCGGCTCGTATGTTGTGTGGAATTGTGAGCGGATAACAATTT
CACACAGGAAACAGCTATGACCATGATTACGCCAAGCGCGCAATTAACCCTCACTAAAGGGAACAAAAGC
TGGAGCTGCAAGCTTAATGTAGTCTTATGCAATACTCTTGTAGTCTTGCAACATGGTAACGATGAGTTAG
CAACATGCCTTACAAGGAGAGAAAAAGCACCGTGCATGCCGATTGGTGGAAGTAAGGTGGTACGATCGTG
CCTTATTAGGAAGGCAACAGACGGGTCTGACATGGATTGGACGAACCACTGAATTGCCGCATTGCAGAGA
TATTGTATTTAAGTGCCTAGCTCGATACATAAACGGGTCTCTCTGGTTAGACCAGATCTGAGCCTGGGAG
CTCTCTGGCTAACTAGGGAACCCACTGCTTAAGCCTCAATAAAGCTTGCCTTGAGTGCTTCAAGTAGTGT
GTGCCCGTCTGTTGTGTGACTCTGGTAACTAGAGATCCCTCAGACCCTTTTAGTCAGTGTGGAAAATCTC
TAGCAGTGGCGCCCGAACAGGGACTTGAAAGCGAAAGGGAAACCAGAGGAGCTCTCTCGACGCAGGACTC
GGCTTGCTGAAGCGCGCACGGCAAGAGGCGAGGGGCGGCGACTGGTGAGTACGCCAAAAATTTTGACTAG
CGGAGGCTAGAAGGAGAGAGATGGGTGCGAGAGCGTCAGTATTAAGCGGGGGAGAATTAGATCGCGATGG
GAAAAAATTCGGTTAAGGCCAGGGGGAAAGAAAAAATATAAATTAAAACATATAGTATGGGCAAGCAGGG
AGCTAGAACGATTCGCAGTTAATCCTGGCCTGTTAGAAACATCAGAAGGCTGTAGACAAATACTGGGACA
GCTACAACCATCCCTTCAGACAGGATCAGAAGAACTTAGATCATTATATAATACAGTAGCAACCCTCTAT
TGTGTGCATCAAAGGATAGAGATAAAAGACACCAAGGAAGCTTTAGACAAGATAGAGGAAGAGCAAAACA
AAAGTAAGACCACCGCACAGCAAGCGGCCGCTGATCTTCAGACCTGGAGGAGGAGATATGAGGGACAATT
GGAGAAGTGAATTATATAAATATAAAGTAGTAAAAATTGAACCATTAGGAGTAGCACCCACCAAGGCAAA
GAGAAGAGTGGTGCAGAGAGAAAAAAGAGCAGTGGGAATAGGAGCTTTGTTCCTTGGGTTCTTGGGAGCA
GCAGGAAGCACTATGGGCGCAGCGTCAATGACGCTGACGGTACAGGCCAGACAATTATTGTCTGGTATAG
TGCAGCAGCAGAACAATTTGCTGAGGGCTATTGAGGCGCAACAGCATCTGTTGCAACTCACAGTCTGGGG
CATCAAGCAGCTCCAGGCAAGAATCCTGGCTGTGGAAAGATACCTAAAGGATCAACAGCTCCTGGGGATT
TGGGGTTGCTCTGGAAAACTCATTTGCACCACTGCTGTGCCTTGGAATGCTAGTTGGAGTAATAAATCTC
TGGAACAGATTTGGAATCACACGACCTGGATGGAGTGGGACAGAGAAATTAACAATTACACAAGCTTAAT
ACACTCCTTAATTGAAGAATCGCAAAACCAGCAAGAAAAGAATGAACAAGAATTATTGGAATTAGATAAA
TGGGCAAGTTTGTGGAATTGGTTTAACATAACAAATTGGCTGTGGTATATAAAATTATTCATAATGATAG
TAGGAGGCTTGGTAGGTTTAAGAATAGTTTTTGCTGTACTTTCTATAGTGAATAGAGTTAGGCAGGGATA
TTCACCATTATCGTTTCAGACCCACCTCCCAACCCCGAGGGGACAATTCTCGACCTCGAGACAAATGGCA
GTATTCATCCACAATTTTAAAAGAAAAGGGGGGATTGGGGGGTACAGTGCAGGGGAAAGAATAGTAGACA
TAATAGCAACAGACATACAAACTAAAGAATTACAAAAACAAATTACAAAAATTCAAAATTTTCGGGTTTA
TTACAGGGACAGCAGAGATCCACTTTGGCCGCGAATCGATATGTCGAGTTTACTCCCTATCAGTGATAGA
GAACGTATGTCGAGTTTACTCCCTATCAGTGATAGAGAACGATG
Features (pLannotate 1.2.2; 29 found; start..end, strand, type, name):
    268..285     +  protein_bind   attB1 (fragment): mutant version of attB; core recombination site for the Gateway® BP reaction BP Clonase™
    291..2225    +  CDS            ZNF746: ZN746_HUMAN - Also known as PARIS. Experimental evidence at protein level: Swiss-Prot protein existence level 1. Transcription repressor that specifically binds to the 5'- TATTTT[T/G]-3' consensus sequence on promoters and repress transcription of PGC-1-alpha (PPARGC1A), thereby playing a role in regulation of neuron death. From Homo sapiens (Human).
   2233..2250    -  protein_bind   attB2 (fragment): mutant version of attB; core recombination site for the Gateway® BP reaction BP Clonase™
   2268..2286    +  CDS            9xHis (fragment): 9xHis affinity tag
   2296..2806    +  promoter       hPGK promoter: human phosphoglycerate kinase 1 promoter
   2816..3412    +  CDS            PuroR (fragment): puromycin N-acetyltransferase; pac from Streptomyces; confers resistance to puromycin
   3467..4164    +  CDS            rtTA3 (fragment): reverse tetracycline transactivator 3 activates expression from Tet-responsive promoters in the presence of doxycycline
   4094..4204    +  CDS            VP48: 3 tandem repeats of the minimal activation domain of herpes simplex virus VP16 (Cheng et al., 2013)
   4240..4788    +  misc_feature   WPRE (fragment): woodchuck hepatitis virus posttranscriptional regulatory element
   4814..4885    +  CDS            nef (fragment): NEF_HV1Z2 - Experimental evidence at protein level: Swiss-Prot protein existence level 1. Extracellular Nef protein targets CD4(+) T-lymphocytes for apoptosis by interacting with CXCR4 surface receptors. From Human immunodeficiency virus type 1 group M subtype D (isolate Z2/CDC-Z34) (HIV-1).
   4887..5120    +  LTR            3' LTR (ΔU3): self-inactivating 3' long terminal repeat (LTR) from HIV-1
   5192..5313    +  polyA_signal   SV40 poly(A) signal: SV40 polyadenylation signal
   5353..5488    +  rep_origin     SV40 ori: SV40 origin of replication
   5496..5559    +  promoter       AmpR promoter: bla
   5560..6420    +  CDS            AmpR: β-lactamase; bla; confers resistance to ampicillin, carbenicillin, and related antibiotics
   6591..7179    +  rep_origin     ori: high-copy-number ColE1/pMB1/pBR322/pUC origin of replication
   7362..7454    +  CDS            lacI (fragment): lac repressor; lacI; The lac repressor binds to the lac operator to inhibit transcription in E. coli. This inhibition can be relieved by adding lactose or isopropyl-β-D-thiogalactopyranoside (IPTG).
   7467..7488    +  protein_bind   CAP binding site: CAP binding activates transcription in the presence of cAMP. E. coli catabolite activator protein
   7503..7533    +  promoter       lac promoter: promoter for the E. coli lac operon
   7541..7557    +  protein_bind   lac operator: The lac repressor binds to the lac operator to inhibit transcription in E. coli. This inhibition can be relieved by adding lactose or isopropyl-β-D-thiogalactopyranoside (IPTG). lac repressor encoded by lacI
   7602..7620    +  promoter       T3 promoter: promoter for bacteriophage T3 RNA polymerase
   7648..7874    +  promoter       RSV promoter: Rous sarcoma virus enhancer/promoter
   7875..8055    +  LTR            5' LTR (truncated): truncated 5' long terminal repeat (LTR) from HIV-1
   8102..8227    +  misc_feature   HIV-1 Ψ: packaging signal of human immunodeficiency virus type 1
   8211..8574    +  CDS            HIV-1 gag (fragment): gag protein from human immunodeficiency virus 1; gag
   8720..8953    +  misc_feature   RRE: The Rev response element (RRE) of HIV-1 allows for Rev-dependent mRNA export from the nucleus to the cytoplasm.
   9330..9354    +  CDS            Rev (fragment): human immunodeficiency virus 1 (HIV-1) Rev protein; rev; enhances nuclear export of unspliced and incompletely spliced viral mRNAs
   9395..9512    +  misc_feature   cPPT/CTS: central polypurine tract and central termination sequence of HIV-1
   9566..246     +  promoter       tight TRE promoter (across the origin): Tet-responsive promoter PTight, consisting of seven tet operator sequences followed by the minimal CMV promoter
