[The description below was written by a language model from this plasmid's Addgene catalogue record and pLannotate feature annotations shown in this document.]
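Description:
pCW57.1-ZNF746 is a lentiviral transfer plasmid for doxycycline-inducible expression of human ZNF746 (also called PARIS), a zinc-finger transcriptional repressor known for repressing PGC-1α. It is built on the all-in-one Tet-On backbone pCW57.1, and the insert was introduced by Gateway cloning, which leaves attB1 and attB2 site remnants flanking the coding sequence. In bacteria the roughly 9.6 kb plasmid is maintained at high copy through a ColE1/pUC-type origin and selected with ampicillin via β-lactamase. The recorded host is a recombination-limiting strain, as is common for LTR-containing vectors.

The viral portion follows a third-generation, self-inactivating design. An RSV promoter drives a truncated HIV-1 5' LTR, followed by the Ψ packaging signal, a gag fragment, the Rev response element and cPPT/CTS. A WPRE and a ΔU3 3' LTR close the transfer cassette, with an SV40 polyadenylation signal and SV40 origin beyond it. Within the provirus, a tight TRE promoter (seven tet operators plus a minimal CMV promoter) controls ZNF746. A short His-tag fragment is annotated just downstream of attB2, but the record does not say whether it is fused in frame to the protein.

A separate constitutive human PGK promoter drives puromycin N-acetyltransferase followed by the reverse tetracycline transactivator rtTA3. The record does not annotate the element linking these two coding sequences. Transduced cells can therefore be selected with puromycin, and because they carry their own transactivator, adding doxycycline switches on ZNF746 transcription. The associated work examined ZNF746/PARIS as a co-complexed repressor of NRF2, which is consistent with using the construct to generate stable cell lines with controlled ZNF746 overexpression.
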