Addgene plasmid #207825: pCW57.1-ZNF746
Purpose: Dox-inducible expression of ZNF746
Depositing lab: Ben Major. Depositing organization: Washington University in Saint Louis. Publication: Proximity proteomic analysis of the NRF family reveals the Parkinson's disease protein ZNF746/PARIS as a co-complexed repressor of NRF2. LaPak KM, Saeidi S, Bok I, Wamsley NT, Plutzer IB, Bhatt DP, Luo J, Ashrafi G, Ben Major M. Sci Signal. 2023 Dec 12;16(815):eadi9018. doi: 10.1126/scisignal.adi9018. Epub 2023 Dec 12. PubMed 38085818.
Backbone
  Vector backbone: pCW57.1
  Vector type: Lentiviral
  Selectable markers: Puromycin
Growth in bacteria
  Bacterial resistance: Ampicillin, 100 μg/mL
  Growth temperature: 37°C
  Growth strain: NEB Stable
  Copy number: High Copy
Gene/Insert
  Gene/Insert name: ZNF746 (alt name: PARIS)
  Species: H. sapiens (human)
  Entrez Gene: ZNF746 (a.k.a. PARIS)
  Promoter: TRE
  Cloning method: Gateway Cloning
Terms and licenses: Academic/Nonprofit Terms; Industry Terms: Not Available to Industry
How to cite: pCW57.1-ZNF746 was a gift from Ben Major (Addgene plasmid # 207825 ; http://n2t.net/addgene:207825 ; RRID:Addgene_207825)
